Addgene plasmid #46924: YFP-Parkin C431N
Purpose: expresses mutant Parkin with YFP tag in mammalian cells
Depositing lab: Richard Youle. Depositing organization: National Institute of Neurological Disorders and Strokes (NINDS). Publication: PINK1 drives Parkin self-association and HECT-like E3 activity upstream of mitochondrial binding. Lazarou M, Narendra DP, Jin SM, Tekle E, Banerjee S, Youle RJ. J Cell Biol. 2013 Jan 21;200(2):163-72. doi: 10.1083/jcb.201210111. Epub 2013 Jan 14. PubMed 23319602.
Backbone
  Vector backbone: pEYFP-C1
  Backbone manufacturer: Clontech
  Backbone size w/o insert (bp): 4698
  Total vector size (bp): 6096
  Vector type: Mammalian Expression
  Selectable markers: Neomycin (select with G418)
Growth in bacteria
  Bacterial resistance: Kanamycin, 50 μg/mL
  Growth temperature: 37°C
  Growth strain: DH5alpha
  Copy number: High Copy
Gene/Insert
  Gene/Insert name: Park2 (alt name: Parkin)
  Species: H. sapiens (human)
  Insert size (bp): 1398
  Mutation: changed cysteine 431 to asparagine
  GenBank ID: NM_004562
  Entrez Gene: PRKN (a.k.a. AR-JP, LPRS2, PARK2, PDJ)
  Promoter: CMV
  Tag / fusion protein: EYFP (N terminal on insert)
  Cloning method: Restriction Enzyme; 5′ cloning site HindIII (unknown if destroyed); 3′ cloning site BamHI (unknown if destroyed)
  Sequencing primers: 5′ AGAAGCGCGATCACATGG; 3′ CTACAAATGTGGTATGGCTG
Terms and licenses: Academic/Nonprofit Terms; Industry Terms: Not Available to Industry
How to cite: YFP-Parkin C431N was a gift from Richard Youle (Addgene plasmid # 46924 ; http://n2t.net/addgene:46924 ; RRID:Addgene_46924)
