[The description below was written by a language model from this plasmid's Addgene catalogue record and pLannotate feature annotations shown in this document.]
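Description:
YFP-Parkin C431N is a mammalian expression plasmid built on the Clontech pEYFP-C1 backbone, about 6.1 kb in total, that produces human Parkin (PRKN, also called PARK2) fused at its N terminus to EYFP. The fusion is driven by the human cytomegalovirus immediate-early enhancer and promoter and terminated by an SV40 polyadenylation signal. The roughly 1.4 kb Parkin coding sequence was inserted into the multiple cloning site between HindIII and BamHI, directly downstream of and in frame with the fluorescent protein. The automated annotation labels the fluorescent protein ORF as EGFP, which reflects the close similarity of the Aequorea-derived variants; the catalogue entry identifies it as EYFP.

Propagation in E. coli relies on a high-copy pUC-type origin. A single Tn5 aminoglycoside phosphotransferase gene (NeoR/KanR) serves both hosts: a bacterial bla-type promoter drives it for kanamycin selection, and the SV40 enhancer/early promoter, with an HSV TK polyadenylation signal, drives it for G418 selection of stably transfected mammalian cells. An f1 origin is also present. The short large T antigen, ble and bGH poly(A) fragments in the table appear to be backbone remnants or annotation artefacts rather than functional parts.

The insert carries a cysteine-to-asparagine substitution at residue 431. Parkin is an E3 ubiquitin ligase, and the associated publication concerns PINK1-driven Parkin self-association and HECT-like E3 activity upstream of mitochondrial binding. The construct therefore suits live-cell or fixed-cell imaging of mutant Parkin localisation, and comparison with wild-type Parkin in studies of ligase mechanism and recruitment to mitochondria.
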