Features (pLannotate 1.2.2; 15 found; start..end, strand, type, name):
     61..364     +  enhancer       CMV enhancer: human cytomegalovirus immediate early enhancer
    365..568     +  promoter       CMV promoter: human cytomegalovirus (CMV) immediate early promoter
    613..1329    +  CDS            EGFP: EGFP is a basic (constitutively fluorescent) green fluorescent protein published in 1996, derived from Aequorea victoria. It is reported to be a rapidly-maturing weak dimer with moderate acid sensitivity.
   1330..1357    +  misc_feature   MCS (fragment): multiple cloning site
   1357..2751    +  CDS            PRKN: PRKN_HUMAN - Also known as PARK2. Experimental evidence at protein level: Swiss-Prot protein existence level 1. Functions within a multiprotein E3 ubiquitin ligase complex, catalyzing the covalent attachment of ubiquitin moieties onto substrate proteins (PubMed:10888878, PubMed:10973942, PubMed:11431533, PubMed:12150907, PubMed:12628165, PubMed:15105460, PubMed:16135753, PubMed:21376232, PubMed:21532592, PubMed:23754282, PubMed:23620051, PubMed:24660806, PubMed:24751536, PubMed:32047033, PubMed:29311685, PubMed:22396657). Substrates include SYT11 and VDAC1 (PubMed:32047033, PubMed:29311685). O
   2777..2861    +  CDS            large T antigen (fragment): large T antigen from SV40 (simian virus 40)
   2884..3005    +  polyA_signal   SV40 poly(A) signal: SV40 polyadenylation signal
   3039..3467    -  rep_origin     f1 ori (sequence partly withheld): f1 bacteriophage origin of replication; arrow indicates direction of (+) strand synthesis
   3494..3598    +  promoter       AmpR promoter: bla
   3600..3957    +  promoter       SV40 promoter: SV40 enhancer and early promoter
   3992..4786    +  CDS            NeoR/KanR: aminoglycoside phosphotransferase from Tn5; aph(3')-II (or nptII); confers resistance to neomycin, kanamycin, and G418 (Geneticin®)
   4807..4959    +  CDS            ble (fragment): BLE_KLEPN - Experimental evidence at protein level: Swiss-Prot protein existence level 1. Binding protein with a strong affinity to the bleomycin family of antibiotics. Binds to CL990; an antimitotic-antibiotic compound. From Klebsiella pneumoniae.
   5018..5065    +  polyA_signal   HSV TK poly(A) signal: herpes simplex virus thymidine kinase polyadenylation signal (Cole and Stacy, 1985)
   5156..5172    -  polyA_signal   bGH poly(A) signal (fragment): bovine growth hormone polyadenylation signal
   5394..5982    +  rep_origin     ori: high-copy-number ColE1/pMB1/pBR322/pUC origin of replication
>Addgene plasmid #46924 | YFP-Parkin C431N | depositor full sequence | sequence record 66618 | YFP-Parkin C431N sequence 6096 bps
TAGTTATTAATAGTAATCAATTACGGGGTCATTAGTTCATAGCCCATATATGGAGTTCCGCGTTACATAA
CTTACGGTAAATGGCCCGCCTGGCTGACCGCCCAACGACCCCCGCCCATTGACGTCAATAATGACGTATG
TTCCCATAGTAACGCCAATAGGGACTTTCCATTGACGTCAATGGGTGGAGTATTTACGGTAAACTGCCCA
CTTGGCAGTACATCAAGTGTATCATATGCCAAGTACGCCCCCTATTGACGTCAATGACGGTAAATGGCCC
GCCTGGCATTATGCCCAGTACATGACCTTATGGGACTTTCCTACTTGGCAGTACATCTACGTATTAGTCA
TCGCTATTACCATGGTGATGCGGTTTTGGCAGTACATCAATGGGCGTGGATAGCGGTTTGACTCACGGGG
ATTTCCAAGTCTCCACCCCATTGACGTCAATGGGAGTTTGTTTTGGCACCAAAATCAACGGGACTTTCCA
AAATGTCGTAACAACTCCGCCCCATTGACGCAAATGGGCGGTAGGCGTGTACGGTGGGAGGTCTATATAA
GCAGAGCTGGTTTAGTGAACCGTCAGATCCGCTAGCGCTACCGGTCGCCACCATGGTGAGCAAGGGCGAG
GAGCTGTTCACCGGGGTGGTGCCCATCCTGGTCGAGCTGGACGGCGACGTAAACGGCCACAAGTTCAGCG
TGTCCGGCGAGGGCGAGGGCGATGCCACCTACGGCAAGCTGACCCTGAAGTTCATCTGCACCACCGGCAA
GCTGCCCGTGCCCTGGCCCACCCTCGTGACCACCCTGACCTACGGCGTGCAGTGCTTCAGCCGCTACCCC
GACCACATGAAGCAGCACGACTTCTTCAAGTCCGCCATGCCCGAAGGCTACGTCCAGGAGCGCACCATCT
TCTTCAAGGACGACGGCAACTACAAGACCCGCGCCGAGGTGAAGTTCGAGGGCGACACCCTGGTGAACCG
CATCGAGCTGAAGGGCATCGACTTCAAGGAGGACGGCAACATCCTGGGGCACAAGCTGGAGTACAACTAC
AACAGCCACAACGTCTATATCATGGCCGACAAGCAGAAGAACGGCATCAAGGTGAACTTCAAGATCCGCC
ACAACATCGAGGACGGCAGCGTGCAGCTCGCCGACCACTACCAGCAGAACACCCCCATCGGCGACGGCCC
CGTGCTGCTGCCCGACAACCACTACCTGAGCACCCAGTCCGCCCTGAGCAAAGACCCCAACGAGAAGCGC
GATCACATGGTCCTGCTGGAGTTCGTGACCGCCGCCGGGATCACTCTCGGCATGGACGAGCTGTACAAGT
CCGGACTCAGATCTCGAGCTCAAGCTTTGATAGTGTTTGTCAGGTTCAACTCCAGCCATGGTTTCCCAGT
GGAGGTCGATTCTGACACCAGCATCTTCCAGCTCAAGGAGGTGGTTGCTAAGCGACAGGGGGTTCCGGCT
GACCAGTTGCGTGTGATTTTCGCAGGGAAGGAGCTGAGGAATGACTGGACTGTGCAGAATTGTGACCTGG
ATCAGCAGAGCATTGTTCACATTGTGCAGAGACCGTGGAGAAAAGGTCAAGAAATGAATGCAACTGGAGG
CGACGACCCCAGAAACGCGGCGGGAGGCTGTGAGCGGGAGCCCCAGAGCTTGACTCGGGTGGACCTCAGC
AGCTCAGTCCTCCCAGGAGACTCTGTGGGGCTGGCTGTCATTCTGCACACTGACAGCAGGAAGGACTCAC
CACCAGCTGGAAGTCCAGCAGGTAGATCAATCTACAACAGCTTTTATGTGTATTGCAAAGGCCCCTGTCA
AAGAGTGCAGCCGGGAAAACTCAGGGTACAGTGCAGCACCTGCAGGCAGGCAACGCTCACCTTGACCCAG
GGTCCATCTTGCTGGGATGATGTTTTAATTCCAAACCGGATGAGTGGTGAATGCCAATCCCCACACTGCC
CTGGGACTAGTGCAGAATTTTTCTTTAAATGTGGAGCACACCCCACCTCTGACAAGGAAACATCAGTAGC
TTTGCACCTGATCGCAACAAATAGTCGGAACATCACTTGCATTACGTGCACAGACGTCAGGAGCCCCGTC
CTGGTTTTCCAGTGCAACTCCCGCCACGTGATTTGCTTAGACTGTTTCCACTTATACTGTGTGACAAGAC
TCAATGATCGGCAGTTTGTTCACGACCCTCAACTTGGCTACTCCCTGCCTTGTGTGGCTGGCTGTCCCAA
CTCCTTGATTAAAGAGCTCCATCACTTCAGGATTCTGGGAGAAGAGCAGTACAACCGGTACCAGCAGTAT
GGTGCAGAGGAGTGTGTCCTGCAGATGGGGGGCGTGTTATGCCCCCGCCCTGGCTGTGGAGCGGGGCTGC
TGCCGGAGCCTGACCAGAGGAAAGTCACCTGCGAAGGGGGCAATGGCCTGGGCTGTGGGTTTGCCTTCTG
CCGGGAATGTAAAGAAGCGTACCATGAAGGGGAGTGCAGTGCCGTATTTGAAGCCTCAGGAACAACTACT
CAGGCCTACAGAGTCGATGAAAGAGCCGCCGAGCAGGCTCGTTGGGAAGCAGCCTCCAAAGAAACCATCA
AGAAAACCACCAAGCCCTGTCCCCGCTGCCATGTACCAGTGGAAAAAAATGGAGGCAACATGCACATGAA
GTGTCCGCAGCCCCAGTGCAGGCTCGAGTGGTGCTGGAACTGTGGCTGCGAGTGGAACCGCGTCTGCATG
GGGGACCACTGGTTCGACGTGTAGGGATCCACCGGATCTAGATAACTGATCATAATCAGCCATACCACAT
TTGTAGAGGTTTTACTTGCTTTAAAAAACCTCCCACACCTCCCCCTGAACCTGAAACATAAAATGAATGC
AATTGTTGTTGTTAACTTGTTTATTGCAGCTTATAATGGTTACAAATAAAGCAATAGCATCACAAATTTC
ACAAATAAAGCATTTTTTTCACTGCATTCTAGTTGTGGTTTGTCCAAACTCATCAATGTATCTTAACGCG
TAAATTGTAAGCGTTAATATTTTGTTAAAATTCGCGTTAAATTTTTGTTAAATCAGCTCATTTTTTAACC
AATAGGCCGAAATCGGCAAAATCCCTTATAAATCAAAAGAATAGACCGAGATAGGGT
[37 nt withheld, positions 3138-3174]
AAAGAACGTGGACTCCAACGTCAAAGG
[49 nt withheld, positions 3202-3250]
T
[91 nt withheld, positions 3252-3342]
G
[124 nt withheld, positions 3344-3467]
CAGGTGGCACTTTTCGGGGAAATGTGCGCGGAACCCCTATTTGTTTATTTTTCTAAATACATTCAAATAT
GTATCCGCTCATGAGACAATAACCCTGATAAATGCTTCAATAATATTGAAAAAGGAAGAGTCCTGAGGCG
GAAAGAACCAGCTGTGGAATGTGTGTCAGTTAGGGTGTGGAAAGTCCCCAGGCTCCCCAGCAGGCAGAAG
TATGCAAAGCATGCATCTCAATTAGTCAGCAACCAGGTGTGGAAAGTCCCCAGGCTCCCCAGCAGGCAGA
AGTATGCAAAGCATGCATCTCAATTAGTCAGCAACCATAGTCCCGCCCCTAACTCCGCCCATCCCGCCCC
TAACTCCGCCCAGTTCCGCCCATTCTCCGCCCCATGGCTGACTAATTTTTTTTATTTATGCAGAGGCCGA
GGCCGCCTCGGCCTCTGAGCTATTCCAGAAGTAGTGAGGAGGCTTTTTTGGAGGCCTAGGCTTTTGCAAA
GATCGATCAAGAGACAGGATGAGGATCGTTTCGCATGATTGAACAAGATGGATTGCACGCAGGTTCTCCG
GCCGCTTGGGTGGAGAGGCTATTCGGCTATGACTGGGCACAACAGACAATCGGCTGCTCTGATGCCGCCG
TGTTCCGGCTGTCAGCGCAGGGGCGCCCGGTTCTTTTTGTCAAGACCGACCTGTCCGGTGCCCTGAATGA
ACTGCAAGACGAGGCAGCGCGGCTATCGTGGCTGGCCACGACGGGCGTTCCTTGCGCAGCTGTGCTCGAC
GTTGTCACTGAAGCGGGAAGGGACTGGCTGCTATTGGGCGAAGTGCCGGGGCAGGATCTCCTGTCATCTC
ACCTTGCTCCTGCCGAGAAAGTATCCATCATGGCTGATGCAATGCGGCGGCTGCATACGCTTGATCCGGC
TACCTGCCCATTCGACCACCAAGCGAAACATCGCATCGAGCGAGCACGTACTCGGATGGAAGCCGGTCTT
GTCGATCAGGATGATCTGGACGAAGAGCATCAGGGGCTCGCGCCAGCCGAACTGTTCGCCAGGCTCAAGG
CGAGCATGCCCGACGGCGAGGATCTCGTCGTGACCCATGGCGATGCCTGCTTGCCGAATATCATGGTGGA
AAATGGCCGCTTTTCTGGATTCATCGACTGTGGCCGGCTGGGTGTGGCGGACCGCTATCAGGACATAGCG
TTGGCTACCCGTGATATTGCTGAAGAGCTTGGCGGCGAATGGGCTGACCGCTTCCTCGTGCTTTACGGTA
TCGCCGCTCCCGATTCGCAGCGCATCGCCTTCTATCGCCTTCTTGACGAGTTCTTCTGAGCGGGACTCTG
GGGTTCGAAATGACCGACCAAGCGACGCCCAACCTGCCATCACGAGATTTCGATTCCACCGCCGCCTTCT
ATGAAAGGTTGGGCTTCGGAATCGTTTTCCGGGACGCCGGCTGGATGATCCTCCAGCGCGGGGATCTCAT
GCTGGAGTTCTTCGCCCACCCTAGGGGGAGGCTAACTGAAACACGGAAGGAGACAATACCGGAAGGAACC
CGCGCTATGACGGCAATAAAAAGACAGAATAAAACGCACGGTGTTGGGTCGTTTGTTCATAAACGCGGGG
TTCGGTCCCAGGGCTGGCACTCTGTCGATACCCCACCGAGACCCCATTGGGGCCAATACGCCCGCGTTTC
TTCCTTTTCCCCACCCCACCCCCCAAGTTCGGGTGAAGGCCCAGGGCTCGCAGCCAACGTCGGGGCGGCA
GGCCCTGCCATAGCCTCAGGTTACTCATATATACTTTAGATTGATTTAAAACTTCATTTTTAATTTAAAA
GGATCTAGGTGAAGATCCTTTTTGATAATCTCATGACCAAAATCCCTTAACGTGAGTTTTCGTTCCACTG
AGCGTCAGACCCCGTAGAAAAGATCAAAGGATCTTCTTGAGATCCTTTTTTTCTGCGCGTAATCTGCTGC
TTGCAAACAAAAAAACCACCGCTACCAGCGGTGGTTTGTTTGCCGGATCAAGAGCTACCAACTCTTTTTC
CGAAGGTAACTGGCTTCAGCAGAGCGCAGATACCAAATACTGTCCTTCTAGTGTAGCCGTAGTTAGGCCA
CCACTTCAAGAACTCTGTAGCACCGCCTACATACCTCGCTCTGCTAATCCTGTTACCAGTGGCTGCTGCC
AGTGGCGATAAGTCGTGTCTTACCGGGTTGGACTCAAGACGATAGTTACCGGATAAGGCGCAGCGGTCGG
GCTGAACGGGGGGTTCGTGCACACAGCCCAGCTTGGAGCGAACGACCTACACCGAACTGAGATACCTACA
GCGTGAGCTATGAGAAAGCGCCACGCTTCCCGAAGGGAGAAAGGCGGACAGGTATCCGGTAAGCGGCAGG
GTCGGAACAGGAGAGCGCACGAGGGAGCTTCCAGGGGGAAACGCCTGGTATCTTTATAGTCCTGTCGGGT
TTCGCCACCTCTGACTTGAGCGTCGATTTTTGTGATGCTCGTCAGGGGGGCGGAGCCTATGGAAAAACGC
CAGCAACGCGGCCTTTTTACGGTTCCTGGCCTTTTGCTGGCCTTTTGCTCACATGTTCTTTCCTGCGTTA
TCCCCTGATTCTGTGGATAACCGTATTACCGCCATGCAT
