>Addgene plasmid #46924 | YFP-Parkin C431N | addgene partial sequence | sequence record 68213 | EGFP-C 5'-CATGGTCCTGCTGGAGTTCGTG-3'
CTGTACAAGTCCGGACTCAGATCTCGAGCTCAAGCTTTGATAGTGTTTGTCAGGTTCAACTCCAGCCATG
GTTTCCCAGTGGAGGTCGATTCTGACACCAGCATCTTCCAGCTCAAGGAGGTGGTTGCTAAGCGACAGGG
GGTTCCGGCTGACCAGTTGCGTGTGATTTTCGCAGGGAAGGAGCTGAGGAATGACTGGACTGTGCAGAAT
TGTGACCTGGATCAGCAGAGCATTGTTCACATTGTGCAGAGACCGTGGAGAAAAGGTCAAGAAATGAATG
CAACTGGAGGCGACGACCCCAGAAACGCGGCGGGAGGCTGTGAGCGGGAGCCCCAGAGCTTGACTCGGGT
GGACCTCAGCAGCTCAGTCCTCCCAGGAGACTCTGTGGGGCTGGCTGTCATTCTGCACACTGACAGCAGG
AAGGACTCACCACCAGCTGGAAGTCCAGCAGGTAGATCAATCTACAACAGCTTTTATGTGTATTGCAAAG
GCCCCTGTCAAAGAGTGCAGCCGGGAAAACTCAGGGTACAGTGCAGCACCTGCAGGCAGGCAACGCTCAC
CTTGACCCAGGGTCCATCTTGCTGGGATGATGTTTTAATTCCAAACCGGATGAGTGGTGAATGCCAATCC
CCACACTGCCCTGGGACTAGTGCAGAATTTTTCTTTAAATGTGGAGCACACCCCACCTCTGACAAGGAAA
CATCAGTAGCTTTGCACCTGATCGCAACAAATAGTCGGAACATCACTTGCATTACGTGCACAGACGTCAG
GAGCCCCGTCCTGGTTTTCCAGTGCAACTCCCGCCACGTGATTTGCTTAGACTGTTTCCACTTATACTGT
GTGACAAGACTCAATGATCGGCAGT
