>Addgene plasmid #46924 | YFP-Parkin C431N | addgene partial sequence | sequence record 68214 | SV40pA-R 5'-GAAATTTGTGATGCTATTGC-3'
GCTGCATAACAAGTTAACAACAACAATTGCATTCATTTTATGTTTCAGGTTCAGGGGGAGGTGTGGGAGG
TTTTTTAAAGCAAGTAAAACCTCTACAAATGTGGTATGGCTGATTATGATCAGTTATCTAGATCCGGTGG
ATCCTTACACGTCGAACCAGTGGTCCCCCATGCAGACGCGGTTCCACTCGCAGCCACAGTTCCAGCACCA
CTCGAGCCTGCACTGGGGCTGCGGACACTTCATGTGCATGTTGCCTCCATTTTTTTCCACTGGTACATGG
CAGCGGGGACAGGGCTTGGTGGTTTTCTTGATGGTTTCTTTGGAGGCTGCTTCCCAACGAGCCTGCTCGG
CGGCTCTTTCATCGACTCTGTAGGCCTGAGTAGTTGTTCCTGAGGCTTCAAATACGGCACTGCACTCCCC
TTCATGGTACGCTTCTTTACATTCCCGGCAGAAGGCAAACCCACAGCCCAGGCCATTGCCCCCTTCGCAG
GTGACTTTCCTCTGGTCAGGCTCCGGCAGCAGCCCCGCTCCACAGCCAGGGCGGGGGCATAACACGCCCC
CCATCTGCAGGACACACTCCTCTGCACCATACTGCTGGTACCGGTTGTACTGCTCTTCTCCCAGAATCCT
GAAGTGATGGAGCTCTTTAATCAAGGAGTTGGGACAGCCAGCCACACAAGGCAGGGAGTAGCCAAGCTGA
GGGTCGTGGACAAACTGCCGATCATTGAGTCTTGTCACACAGTATAAGTGGAAACAGTCTAAGCAAATCA
CGTGGCGGGAGTTGCACTGGAAAACCAGGACGGGGCTCCTGACGTCTGTGCACGTAATGCAAGTGATGTT
CCGACTATTTGTTGCGATCAGGTGCAAAGCTACTGATGTTTCCTTGTCAGAAGTGGGGTGTGCTCCACAT
TTAAAGA
